>Addgene plasmid #198777 | pWP040 | addgene full sequence | sequence record 390238 | Addgene NGS Result
AAGCTTGCATGCGCGGCCGCACTGACTGGGCCGGCCGTGCTTATCGTGTTAATTGGATCGAGCCATGAGC
AAGGTAAGGGGGCTTTTTGGGAGAATTCTTTTAAAAAAATCAATAATTTTTTTGGAATTTTTTTGTCATT
ATTTGTAGAATTTTCAGCTGATAGTCGATAGGCTTTTGTTTAAAATAATAGCATTAAATTGCTAGAATTT
CTTTTTTTTAATTTGTGCAATTTCAAAACAAAGTTTTTTTTGCCCGAAAAAAAGTCATTTTGCCACTTTT
TGGCTGAAAAAAAATTGGGCAAAAATAAAAAATTGTCTGAATTTGTTGAAAACGGGTAATTCATATATGG
AGAATTTAGAAAATCTAGGTTTAACCCGTCGAAAACTATTAAAAAGTGGCAAATATTTGGCAAAATGTGG
CAGAAAGTGGCAGAAAGGCAAAAAGTGGCAGTGACAAAAAGTGGCAAAAAAAAGTGACAAAAAAGTAGCA
AAAATTTATGGCAAAAATTCACAATTTTGAAACTCCTCTAAAATGGTTAATTTTGTAGTTAAAGGACTCA
AAATTGATATTCGAACTCTAAAAAATTGCCCTTTTTCAGAATATAGAGGTTTTGTACATTTCCAGAAATT
TTTTTTTGCCCGAAAAAAGACAATTTGAAAAAATTGGATGGCTGAAAAAAAAACAAATTGGGCAAAAATA
AAAAGTTGCCTAAGTTTGTTGAAAACGGGTAATTCATATATGGAGAATTCAGAAAAACTATGCTTAACCC
ATCAAAAACTATTAAAAAGTGGCAAAAATTTCAAAATTTTTTTTTTTTTTAATTAAAAAAAAAATTTTTT
GTTCGACATTCGAAAACTCTCCCAATTATCAGATTACATATTTTTTTACCACCTTAAATCACCATTTTTT
TCAGGTTTTGGTGGTCCAATTGACGCAAAATCCACCAAATCGCAAACAACTACAGCTCAAACTACAGTAC
CCCCACCGGAAACTACAGCTGCCTCAAAAGTTCATGCGACCACTTCTGACACAAATCGAATTTCAATACT
CATTTCTCTTTTTTCTTTATCTATAATCCAACTGTTTCCGTTTTTATAATTGAATTCTCAATGATATAAA
CCTAAACCAATTTCAAAGTTCCTGGGGTGGGGAATTGAATGAAAATAGGCGGAGTCTGGAGCACTTGAGC
CCTGAATCTAGTTTCAGAACAAATCAGTTTTCAAATTTTTATAACTGTGTGTTGACTGAAAGGCGCGCCT
CTAGAGGATCCCCGGGATTGGCCAAAGGACCCAAAGGTATGTTTCGAATGATACTAACATAACATAGAAC
ATTTTCAGGAGGACCCTTGGCTAGGATGGGCCCTAAAAAGAAGCGTAAAGCTAGCATGAAGCTGTTGTCT
TCAATGGAACAAGCTTGCGACATATGCCGGTTAAAAAAACTCAGGTGCTCGAAGGAAAAGCCCAAGTGTG
CCAAGTGTCTGAAGAACAACTCGGAGTGCCGTTATTCTCCCAAGGCTATGAGGTCCCCACTGACCAGGGC
GCATCTGACAGAGGTAGAATCAAGGTTGGAAAAATTGGAAGATTTGTTTCTGCTCATGTTTCCTCGGGAA
AACCTGGACAGCATTTTGAACATGGACTCTTTGGACGAAGTGAAAGTAATGTTGAAACAATTATATATGC
AGGACTATGGTGACACGGATGCTGCTATGGATAGCTTGACCCCTATGGAAAATGGCATGTCTGAAGGGCC
GAGAAAACACATGAAGACTGCGACATCATCGCCAAAAGTGGATGAAGATGGAAGCCAAAGTCAGTTGAGT
GTATCGCCGGAATTCCCGCTGCAGTCTGGTGGCGGAGGGGCTCCTAGGGGTTCCGGACGGGCTGACGCAT
TGGACGATTTTGATCTGGATATGCTGGGAAGTGACGCCCTCGATGATTTTGACCTTGACATGCTTGGTTC
GGATGCCCTTGATGACTTTGACCTCGACATGCTCGGCAGTGACGCCCTTGATGATTTCGACCTGGACATG
CTGATTAACTAAGGTACCGAATTCGCTAGCCGGCCATACAAGTAATCCGGATGATCGACGCCAACGTCGT
TGAATTTTCAAATTTTAAATACTGAATATTTGTTTTTTTTCCTATTATTTATTTATTCTCTTTGTGTTTT
TTTTCTTGCTTTCTAAAAAATTAATTCAATCCAAATCTAAACATTTTTTTTTCTCTTTCCGTCTCCCAAT
TCGTATTCCGCTCCTCTCATCTGAACACAATGTGCAAGTTTATTTATCTTCTCGCTTTCATTTCATTAGG
ACGTGGGGGGAATTGGTGGAAGGGGGAAACACACAAAAGGATGATGGAAATGAAATAAGGACACACAATA
TGCAACAACATTCAATTCAGAAATATGGAGGAAGGTTTAAAAGAAAACATAAAAATATATAGAGGAGGAA
GGAAAACTAGTAAAAAATAAGCAAAGAAATTAGGCGAACGATGAGAATTGTCCTCGCTTGGGCCCAAAAG
GCCTTTTTTTTTTGGCGCCGACGTCAGGTGGCACTTTTCGGGGAAATGTGCGCGGAACCCCTATTTGTTT
ATTTTTCTAAATACATTCAAATATGTATCCGCTCATGAGACAATAACCCTGATAAATGCTTCAATAATAT
TGAAAAAGGAAGAGTATGAGTATTCAACATTTCCGTGTCGCCCTTATTCCCTTTTTTGCGGCATTTTGCC
TTCCTGTTTTTGCTCACCCAGAAACGCTGGTGAAAGTAAAAGATGCTGAAGATCAGTTGGGTGCACGAGT
GGGTTACATCGAACTGGATCTCAACAGCGGTAAGATCCTTGAGAGTTTTCGCCCCGAAGAACGTTTTCCA
ATGATGAGCACTTTTAAAGTTCTGCTATGTGGCGCGGTATTATCCCGTATTGACGCCGGGCAAGAGCAAC
TCGGTCGCCGCATACACTATTCTCAGAATGACTTGGTTGAGTACTCACCAGTCACAGAAAAGCATCTTAC
GGATGGCATGACAGTAAGAGAATTATGCAGTGCTGCCATAACCATGAGTGATAACACTGCGGCCAACTTA
CTTCTGACAACGATCGGAGGACCGAAGGAGCTAACCGCTTTTTTGCACAACATGGGGGATCATGTAACTC
GCCTTGATCGTTGGGAACCGGAGCTGAATGAAGCCATACCAAACGACGAGCGTGACACCACGATGCCTGT
AGCAATGGCAACAACGTTGCGCAAACTATTAACTGGCGAACTACTTACTCTAGCTTCCCGGCAACAATTA
ATAGACTGGATGGAGGCGGATAAAGTTGCAGGACCACTTCTGCGCTCGGCCCTTCCGGCTGGCTGGTTTA
TTGCTGATAAATCTGGAGCCGGTGAGCGTGGGTCTCGCGGTATCATTGCAGCACTGGGGCCAGATGGTAA
GCCCTCCCGTATCGTAGTTATCTACACGACGGGGAGTCAGGCAACTATGGATGAACGAAATAGACAGATC
GCTGAGATAGGTGCCTCACTGATTAAGCATTGGTAACTGTCAGACCAAGTTTACTCATATATACTTTAGA
TTGATTTAAAACTTCATTTTTAATTTAAAAGGATCTAGGTGAAGATCCTTTTTGATAATCTCATGACCAA
AATCCCTTAACGTGAGTTTTCGTTCCACTGAGCGTCAGACCCCGTAGAAAAGATCAAAGGATCTTCTTGA
GATCCTTTTTTTCTGCGCGTAATCTGCTGCTTGCAAACAAAAAAACCACCGCTACCAGCGGTGGTTTGTT
TGCCGGATCAAGAGCTACCAACTCTTTTTCCGAAGGTAACTGGCTTCAGCAGAGCGCAGATACCAAATAC
TGTTCTTCTAGTGTAGCCGTAGTTAGGCCACCACTTCAAGAACTCTGTAGCACCGCCTACATACCTCGCT
CTGCTAATCCTGTTACCAGTGGCTGCTGCCAGTGGCGATAAGTCGTGTCTTACCGGGTTGGACTCAAGAC
GATAGTTACCGGATAAGGCGCAGCGGTCGGGCTGAACGGGGGGTTCGTGCACACAGCCCAGCTTGGAGCG
AACGACCTACACCGAACTGAGATACCTACAGCGTGAGCTATGAGAAAGCGCCACGCTTCCCGAAGGGAGA
AAGGCGGACAGGTATCCGGTAAGCGGCAGGGTCGGAACAGGAGAGCGCACGAGGGAGCTTCCAGGGGGAA
ACGCCTGGTATCTTTATAGTCCTGTCGGGTTTCGCCACCTCTGACTTGAGCGTCGATTTTTGTGATGCTC
GTCAGGGGGGCGGAGCCTATGGAAAAACGCCAGCAACGCGGCCTTTTTACGGTTCCTGGCCTTTTGCTGG
CCTTTTGCTCACATGTTCTTTCCTGCGTTATCCCCTGATTCTGTGGATAACCGTATTACCGCCTTTGAGT
GAGCTGATACCGCTCGCCGCAGCCGAACGACCGAGCGCAGCGAGTCAGTGAGCGAGGAAGCGGAAGAGCG
CCCAATACGCAAACCGCCTCTCCCCGCGCGTTGGCCGATTCATTAATGCAGCTGGCACGACAGGTTTCCC
GACTGGAAAGCGGGCAGTGAGCGCAACGCAATTAATGTGAGTTAGCTCACTCATTAGGCACCCCAGGCTT
TACACTTTATGCTTCCGGCTCGTATGTTGTGTGGAATTGTGAGCGGATAACAATTTCACACAGGAAACAG
CTATGACCATGATTACGCCAAGCTGTAAGTTTAAACATGATCTTACTAACTAACTATTCTCATTTAAATT
TTCAGAGCTTAAAAATGGCTGAAATCACTCACAACGATGGATACGCTAACAACTTGGAAATGAAAT
Features (pLannotate 1.2.2; 10 found; start..end, strand, type, name):
   1259..1276    -  misc_feature   MCS (fragment): pUC18/19 multiple cloning site
   1386..1826    +  CDS            GAL4 (fragment): GAL4_YEAST - Experimental evidence at protein level: Swiss-Prot protein existence level 1. This protein is a positive regulator for the gene expression of the galactose-induced genes such as GAL1, GAL2, GAL7, GAL10, and MEL1 which code for the enzymes used to convert galactose to glucose. It recognizes a 17 base pair sequence in (5'-CGGRNNRCYNYNCNCCG-3') the upstream activating sequence (UAS-G) of these genes. From Saccharomyces cerevisiae (strain ATCC 204508 / S288c) (Baker's yeast).
   2004..2020    +  CDS            VP96 (fragment): 6 tandem repeats of the minimal activation domain of herpes simplex virus VP16 (Cheng et al., 2013)
   2571..2675    +  promoter       AmpR promoter: bla
   2676..3536    +  CDS            AmpR: β-lactamase; bla; confers resistance to ampicillin, carbenicillin, and related antibiotics
   3707..4295    +  rep_origin     ori: high-copy-number ColE1/pMB1/pBR322/pUC origin of replication
   4478..4570    +  CDS            lacI (fragment): lac repressor; lacI; The lac repressor binds to the lac operator to inhibit transcription in E. coli. This inhibition can be relieved by adding lactose or isopropyl-β-D-thiogalactopyranoside (IPTG).
   4583..4604    +  protein_bind   CAP binding site: CAP binding activates transcription in the presence of cAMP. E. coli catabolite activator protein
   4619..4649    +  promoter       lac promoter: promoter for the E. coli lac operon
   4657..4673    +  protein_bind   lac operator: The lac repressor binds to the lac operator to inhibit transcription in E. coli. This inhibition can be relieved by adding lactose or isopropyl-β-D-thiogalactopyranoside (IPTG). lac repressor encoded by lacI
