[The description below was written by a language model from this plasmid's Addgene catalogue record and pLannotate feature annotations shown in this document.]
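Description:
pWP040 is a C. elegans expression plasmid built on the pHW393 backbone and serves as a driver construct in the cGAL-UAS bipartite expression system. It is a small, high-copy plasmid of about 4.8 kb maintained in E. coli through a ColE1/pUC-type origin and selected with ampicillin via the bla β-lactamase gene and its own promoter. Remnants of the pUC cloning region (a lacI fragment, CAP binding site, lac promoter and operator, and a fragment of the pUC18/19 multiple cloning site) are also annotated. These are backbone carry-over rather than functional parts of the worm cassette.

The payload is described as the Y41C4A.6 promoter from C. elegans placed upstream of a synthetic transcriptional activator, GAL4-SK(DBD)-VP64. The promoter itself is not annotated, but the roughly 1.2 kb recorded insert size matches the unannotated region preceding the MCS fragment. That suggests the listed insert size refers mainly to the promoter, with the activator supplied by the backbone. Downstream, the annotation detects a GAL4 coding fragment corresponding to the DNA-binding domain. It also finds a short match to tandem VP16 minimal activation repeats, consistent with the VP64 activation domain named in the record. No 3′ UTR or worm selection marker is annotated, and the record does not state which is used.

The stated purpose is to drive expression specifically in the ASG sensory neurons. In transgenic worms, the driver would produce the GAL4-VP64 activator in those cells. When combined with a separate effector transgene carrying UAS sites, it would switch on a chosen reporter, sensor or perturbation tool only in ASG.
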