Addgene plasmid #198777: pWP040
Purpose: Drives specific expression in the ASG neurons
Depositing lab: Paul Sternberg. Depositing organization: California Institute of Technology. Publication: A cGAL-UAS bipartite expression toolkit for Caenorhabditis elegans sensory neurons. Nava S, Palma W, Wan X, Oh JY, Gharib S, Wang H, Revanna JS, Tan M, Zhang M, Liu J, Chen CH, Lee JS, Perry B, Sternberg PW. Proc Natl Acad Sci U S A. 2023 Dec 19;120(51):e2221680120. doi: 10.1073/pnas.2221680120. Epub 2023 Dec 14. PubMed 38096407.
Backbone
  Vector backbone: pHW393
  Backbone size w/o insert (bp): 3611
  Vector type: Worm Expression
Growth in bacteria
  Bacterial resistance: Ampicillin, 100 μg/mL
  Growth temperature: 37°C
  Growth strain: DH5alpha
  Copy number: High Copy
Gene/Insert
  Gene/Insert name: PY41C4A.6-GAL4-SK(DBD)-VP64
  Species: C. elegans (nematode)
  Insert size (bp): 1215
  Cloning method: Restriction Enzyme; 5′ cloning site Unknown (unknown if destroyed); 3′ cloning site Unknown (unknown if destroyed)
Terms and licenses: Academic/Nonprofit Terms; Industry Terms: Not Available to Industry
How to cite: pWP040 was a gift from Paul Sternberg (Addgene plasmid # 198777 ; http://n2t.net/addgene:198777 ; RRID:Addgene_198777)
